>Addgene plasmid #205397 | pICH41276(3Uter)-tAT2G43070 | addgene full sequence | sequence record 404845 | Addgene NGS Result
GCTTATCTTGGACAAGAAGAAGATCGCTTGGCCTCGCGCGCAGATCAGTTGGAAGAATTTGTCCATTACG
TAAAAGGCGAGATCACCAAGGTAGTCGGCAAATAACTGTCAGACCAAGTTTACTCATATATACTTTAGAT
TGATTTAAAACTTCATTTTTAATTTAAAAGGATCTAGGTGAAGATCCTTTTTGATAATCTCATGACCAAA
ATCCCTTAACGTGAGTTTTCGTTCCACTGAGCGTCAGACCCCGTAGAAAAGATCAAAGGATCTTCTTGAG
ATCCTTTTTTTCTGCGCGTAATCTGCTGCTTGCAAACAAAAAAACCACCGCTACCAGCGGTGGTTTGTTT
GCCGGATCAAGAGCTACCAACTCTTTTTCCGAAGGTAACTGGCTTCAGCAGAGCGCAGATACCAAATACT
GTTCTTCTAGTGTAGCCGTAGTTAGGCCACCACTTCAAGAACTCTGTAGCACCGCCTACATACCTCGCTC
TGCTAATCCTGTTACCAGTGGCTGCTGCCAGTGGCGATAAGTCGTGTCTTACCGGGTTGGACTCAAGACG
ATAGTTACCGGATAAGGCGCAGCGGTCGGGCTGAACGGGGGGTTCGTGCACACAGCCCAGCTTGGAGCGA
ACGACCTACACCGAACTGAGATACCTACAGCGTGAGCTATGAGAAAGCGCCACGCTTCCCGAAGGGAGAA
AGGCGGACAGGTATCCGGTAAGCGGCAGGGTCGGAACAGGAGAGCGCACGAGGGAGCTTCCAGGGGGAAA
CGCCTGGTATCTTTATAGTCCTGTCGGGTTTCGCCACCTCTGACTTGAGCGTCGATTTTTGTGATGCTCG
TCAGGGGGGCGGAGCCTATGGAAAAACGCCAGCAACGCGGCCTTTTTACGGTTCCTGGCCTTTTGCTGGC
CTTTTGCTCACATGTTCTTTCCTGCGTTATCCCCTGATTCTGTGGATAACCGTATTACCGCCTTTGAGTG
AGCTGATACCGCTCGCCGCAGCCGAACGACCGAGCGCAGCGAGTCAGTGAGCGAGGAAGCGGAAGAGCGC
CCAATACGCAAACCGCCTCTCCCCGCGCGTTGGCCGATTCATTAATCACTCTGTGGTCTCAGCTTTAACA
TGATTCAACAATATTCTAATGATGTGTTATCAATCAAACTGAATTAGCTTTTCCCCAAAACATCGAGCAT
AGCTTAAGCAGATTTCATATGTGAGAGGTACACAAAAGCTGATGATGTAAGTTCTCTGCAAAGCCAAAGT
TAATCGGATACCAAAAGTAATTCAAGACACATCGGAAAGTACTGTATTATATCGTTTTTTTTTCCTTGTT
TTGGGGGAGAAGAAAGAAAGGTTCTCTAGTAAGACTCATGACATGTTGTACAGAGTCTATATTAACCTTC
TCTTGAATTCAGACTCGTTTTTGTAGAATTTCAAGTATAATGCAAATTCCCTTTTGTTAATCTTTGTGTG
TTTTCTTTTTTGGGAAAAATAAGTCTTTGAAAATTCCATAAAACTTGAAAGTTTGTTCAAATATTATTCG
ACTGATGGAATGAAATTCTGACGAAAACGAATGCACGAATCAGATATTTGATGTGAAATATGTGGAATTG
ACCAATTTGTCTGTTTACGTACACGTGTATAATAATTGACAAATTAAAGTAGGACACTCGTATGAAATAT
AAGTATGACCAACTGCATAAATAAGACGTGTAGATAATCCTTCCAACGGAAAATGTGATTATAAAGAAAA
CAAGTAATCAGAGTCTTGTAATTTTTGTTAATAATGTTGTTGTGAGCGACCATTTGAATTCAATCCGACA
TAAATCATGAAATGTTAGAGTTATACAAAAAAAAAAATCTCTCTTACCTGAAAAAAGAGTTATACAAAAC
AAAAAAGGAGTTAAATTATATATATTCTACAAAATTCTTTAACCTATATAATGTCAAGTATTTTTAAGAC
TTATTCAAGTAACTCCGTGTTAAACAAAAAAAAATCATTTAATTAAATGATTCATAATTCTATAAATATA
TATTTTTAAAATTATTAGATTTATCATATATTTTCTCAAAAACATCGCTTGAGACCACGAAGTGGCTCTT
CAGTGGACGAAAGGGCCTCGTGATACGCCTATTTTTATAGGTTAATGTCATGATAATAATGGTTTCTTAG
ACGTCAGGTGGCACTTTTCGGGGAAATGTGCGCGGAACCCCTATTTGTTTATTTTTCTAAATACATTCAA
ATATGTATCCGCTCATGAGACAATAACCCTGATAAATGCTTCAATAATATTGAAAAAGGAAGAGTATGCG
CTCACGCAACTGGTCCAGAACCTTGACCGAACGCAGCGGTGGTAACGGCGCAGTGGCGGTTTTCATGGCT
TGTTATGACTGTTTTTTTTTGGGGTACAGTCTATGCCTCGGGCATCCAAGCAGCAAGCGCGTTACGCCGT
GGGTCGATGTTTGATGTTATGGAGCAGCAACGATGTTACGCAGCAGGGCAGTCGCCCTAAAACAAAGTTA
AACATCATGAGGGAAGCGGTGATCGCCGAAGTATCGACTCAACTATCAGAGGTAGTTGGCGTCATCGAGC
GCCATCTCGAACCGACGTTGCTGGCCGTACATTTGTACGGCTCCGCAGTGGATGGCGGCCTGAAGCCACA
CAGCGATATTGATTTGCTGGTTACGGTGACCGTAAGGCTTGATGAAACAACGCGGCGAGCTTTGATCAAC
GACCTTTTGGAAACTTCGGCTTCCCCTGGAGAGAGCGAGATTCTCCGCGCTGTAGAAGTCACCATTGTTG
TGCACGACGACATCATTCCGTGGCGTTATCCAGCTAAGCGCGAACTGCAATTTGGAGAATGGCAGCGCAA
TGACATTCTTGCAGGTATCTTCGAGCCAGCCACGATCGACATTGATCTGGCTATCTTGCTGACAAAAGCA
AGAGAACATAGCGTTGCCTTGGTAGGTCCAGCGGCGGAGGAACTCTTTGATCCGGTTCCTGAACAGGATC
TATTTGAGGCGCTAAATGAAACCTTAACGCTATGGAACTCGCCGCCCGACTGGGCTGGCGATGAGCGAAA
TGTAGTGCTTACGTTGTCCCGCATTTGGTACAGCGCAGTAACCGGCAAAATCGCGCCGAAGGATGTCGCT
GCCGACTGGGCAATGGAGCGCCTGCCGGCCCAGTATCAGCCCGTCATACTTGAAGCTAGACAG
Features (pLannotate 1.2.2; 6 found; start..end, strand, type, name):
    276..864     +  rep_origin     ori: high-copy-number ColE1/pMB1/pBR322/pUC origin of replication
   1047..1096    +  CDS            lacI (fragment): lac repressor; lacI; The lac repressor binds to the lac operator to inhibit transcription in E. coli. This inhibition can be relieved by adding lactose or isopropyl-β-D-thiogalactopyranoside (IPTG).
   2201..2305    +  promoter       AmpR promoter: bla
   2296..2376    -  CDS            int (fragment): INT2_ECOLX - Protein inferred from homology: Swiss-Prot protein existence level 3. Putative integrase believed to be involved in the insertion of antibiotic resistance genes into plasmids and transposons. From Escherichia coli.
   2464..2520    +  CDS            GmR (fragment): gentamycin acetyltransferase; aacC1; confers resistance to gentamycin
   2527..102     +  CDS            aadA (across the origin): S3AD_ECOLX - Experimental evidence at protein level: Swiss-Prot protein existence level 1. Mediates bacterial resistance to the antibiotics streptomycin and spectinomycin. From Escherichia coli.
