[The description below was written by a language model from this plasmid's Addgene catalogue record and pLannotate feature annotations shown in this document.]
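Description:
pICH41276(3Uter)-tAT2G43070 is a Level 0 part plasmid for the MoClo (Modular Cloning) Golden Gate system, built in the pICH41276 acceptor backbone, which is the standard Level 0 vector for the 3' UTR plus terminator position. It is a small (about 3.2 kb), high-copy E. coli plasmid that serves purely as a storage and donor vector. Replication relies on a ColE1/pUC-type origin. Selection is by spectinomycin, conferred by an aadA gene (streptomycin/spectinomycin resistance) that spans the numbering origin of the sequence record and sits downstream of a bla-type (AmpR) promoter. The short integrase, gentamicin acetyltransferase and lacI fragments picked up by the annotation are partial matches. They are most likely remnants of the resistance cassette's source and of the backbone's cloning region, not functional genes.

The payload is a 960 bp Arabidopsis thaliana fragment named tAT2G43070, meaning the 3' untranslated region and transcription terminator of locus AT2G43070. The feature table does not annotate this insert, but by size it would fit in the unannotated stretch between the lacI fragment and the AmpR promoter. The record does not give the flanking cloning sites. In the MoClo scheme, Level 0 parts are normally released by a Type IIS restriction enzyme with position-specific overhangs, so they can be assembled in a defined order with promoter, 5' UTR and coding sequence parts into Level 1 transcription units. The plasmid therefore supplies a plant-derived terminator module for building plant expression cassettes, and it was deposited as part of work on identifying and engineering constitutive and repressible plant promoters.
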