Addgene plasmid #205397: pICH41276(3Uter)-tAT2G43070
Purpose: MoClo lvl0 3'UTR+Terminator part
Depositing lab: Jennifer Nemhauser. Depositing organization: University of Washington. Publication: Building a pipeline to identify and engineer constitutive and repressible promoters. Yang EJY, Nemhauser JL. Quant Plant Biol. 2023 Oct 19;4:e12. doi: 10.1017/qpb.2023.10. eCollection 2023. PubMed 37901686.
Backbone
  Vector backbone: pICH41276
  Backbone manufacturer: Sylvestre Marillonnet Lab
  Vector type: Synthetic Biology
Growth in bacteria
  Bacterial resistance: Spectinomycin, 50 μg/mL
  Growth temperature: 37°C
  Growth strain: DH5alpha
  Copy number: High Copy
Gene/Insert
  Gene/Insert name: tAT2G43070
  Species: A. thaliana (mustard weed)
  Insert size (bp): 960
  Cloning method: Restriction Enzyme; 5′ cloning site unknown (unknown if destroyed)
Terms and licenses: Academic/Nonprofit Terms; Industry Terms: Not Available to Industry
How to cite: pICH41276(3Uter)-tAT2G43070 was a gift from Jennifer Nemhauser (Addgene plasmid # 205397 ; http://n2t.net/addgene:205397 ; RRID:Addgene_205397)
